Addgene plasmid #86218: Rab1ab cds in pGem-T Easy
Purpose: Can be used for in situ hybridisation or other purposes
Depositing lab: Rob Parton. Depositing organization: University of Queensland, Institute for Molecular Bioscience. Publication: A plasmid library of full-length zebrafish rab proteins for in vivo cell biology. Hall TE, Martel N, Lo HP, Xiong Z, Parton RG. Cell Logist. 2017 Mar 1;7(1):e1301151. doi: 10.1080/21592799.2017.1301151. eCollection 2017. PubMed 28396820.
Backbone
  Vector backbone: pGemT easy
  Vector type: in situ probe/other
Growth in bacteria
  Bacterial resistance: Ampicillin, 100 μg/mL
  Growth temperature: 37°C
  Growth strain: DH5alpha
  Copy number: High Copy
Gene/Insert
  Gene/Insert name: Rab1ab
  Species: D. rerio (zebrafish)
  Entrez Gene: rab1ab (a.k.a. RAB1B, RAS, fb53a02, oncogene, rab1a, si:zc101n13.3, wu:fb53a02)
Terms and licenses: Academic/Nonprofit Terms; Industry Terms: Not Available to Industry
How to cite: Rab1ab cds in pGem-T Easy was a gift from Rob Parton (Addgene plasmid # 86218 ; http://n2t.net/addgene:86218 ; RRID:Addgene_86218)
