[The description below was written by a language model from this plasmid's Addgene catalogue record and pLannotate feature annotations shown in this document.]
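Description:
Rab1ab cds in pGem-T Easy is a small (about 3.6 kb) bacterial cloning plasmid carrying the coding sequence of zebrafish (Danio rerio) rab1ab in the pGEM-T Easy backbone, a TA-cloning vector for PCR products. It is maintained in E. coli at high copy number through a ColE1/pUC-type origin and selected with ampicillin via the β-lactamase gene and its own promoter. An f1 bacteriophage origin is also present, which permits production of single-stranded DNA. Remnants of the lac region (a lacI fragment, CAP binding site, lac promoter and operator, and a lacZα fragment) frame the cloning site, the arrangement normally used for blue/white screening, since an insert interrupts lacZα.

The insert is annotated as a roughly 600 bp open reading frame matched by homology to mammalian RAB1A, consistent with the catalogued rab1ab gene. It encodes a small Rab GTPase, which cycles between GDP- and GTP-bound states and regulates vesicular transport from the endoplasmic reticulum. A short adjacent hit to a hornet peptide is most likely a spurious annotation of polylinker sequence rather than a real element. The coding sequence lies between opposing SP6 and T7 phage promoters. The SP6 promoter shares the strand of the annotated ORF and T7 points in from the opposite side, so in vitro transcription from SP6 should give sense RNA and from T7 antisense RNA. No eukaryotic promoter, tag or reporter is annotated, so the plasmid is not an expression construct for animal cells. It comes from a library of full-length zebrafish rab clones. The stated use is as a template for in situ hybridisation riboprobes, and it can also serve as a source of the coding sequence for subcloning.
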