Features (pLannotate 1.2.2; 14 found; start..end, strand, type, name):
     20..177     +  CDS            lacZα (fragment): LacZα fragment of β-galactosidase; lacZ fragment
    181..609     +  rep_origin     f1 ori (sequence partly withheld): f1 bacteriophage origin of replication; arrow indicates direction of (+) strand synthesis
    637..687     -  misc_feature   bom (fragment): basis of mobility region from pBR322
    714..818     +  promoter       AmpR promoter: bla
    819..1679    +  CDS            AmpR: β-lactamase; bla; confers resistance to ampicillin, carbenicillin, and related antibiotics
   1850..2438    +  rep_origin     ori: high-copy-number ColE1/pMB1/pBR322/pUC origin of replication
   2621..2713    +  CDS            lacI (fragment): lac repressor; lacI; The lac repressor binds to the lac operator to inhibit transcription in E. coli. This inhibition can be relieved by adding lactose or isopropyl-β-D-thiogalactopyranoside (IPTG).
   2726..2747    +  protein_bind   CAP binding site: CAP binding activates transcription in the presence of cAMP. E. coli catabolite activator protein
   2762..2792    +  promoter       lac promoter: promoter for the E. coli lac operon
   2800..2816    +  protein_bind   lac operator: The lac repressor binds to the lac operator to inhibit transcription in E. coli. This inhibition can be relieved by adding lactose or isopropyl-β-D-thiogalactopyranoside (IPTG). lac repressor encoded by lacI
   2858..2876    +  promoter       SP6 promoter: promoter for bacteriophage SP6 RNA polymerase
   2888..2950    +  CDS            VESPI_VESMG (fragment): Experimental evidence at protein level: Swiss-Prot protein existence level 1. Shows contractile activity on isolated ileum smooth muscle. From Vespa magnifica (Hornet).
   2963..3571    +  CDS            RAB1A: RAB1A_CANLF - Also known as RAB1. Experimental evidence at protein level: Swiss-Prot protein existence level 1. The small GTPases Rab are key regulators of intracellular membrane trafficking, from the formation of transport vesicles to their fusion with membranes (PubMed:1429835). Rabs cycle between an inactive GDP-bound form and an active GTP-bound form that is able to recruit to membranes different sets of downstream effectors directly responsible for vesicle formation, movement, tethering and fusion (PubMed:1429835). RAB1A regulates vesicular protein transport from the endoplasmic reticulum
   3644..17      -  promoter       T7 promoter (across the origin): promoter for bacteriophage T7 RNA polymerase
>Addgene plasmid #86218 | Rab1ab cds in pGem-T Easy | depositor full sequence | sequence record 173830 | Rab1ab cds in pGem-T Easy sequence 3645 bps
TATAGTGAGTCGTATTACAATTCACTGGCCGTCGTTTTACAACGTCGTGACTGGGAAAACCCTGGCGTTA
CCCAACTTAATCGCCTTGCAGCACATCCCCCTTTCGCCAGCTGGCGTAATAGCGAAGAGGCCCGCACCGA
TCGCCCTTCCCAACAGTTGCGCAGCCTGAATGGCGAATGG
[124 nt withheld, positions 181-304]
C
[91 nt withheld, positions 306-396]
A
[49 nt withheld, positions 398-446]
CCTTTGACGTTGGAGTCCACGTTCTTT
[37 nt withheld, positions 474-510]
ACCCTATCTCGGTCTATTCTTTTGATTTATAAGGGATTTTGCCGATTTCGGCCTATTGGTTAAAAAATGA
GCTGATTTAACAAAAATTTAACGCGAATTTTAACAAAATATTAACGCTTACAATTTCCTGATGCGGTATT
TTCTCCTTACGCATCTGTGCGGTATTTCACACCGCATCAGGTGGCACTTTTCGGGGAAATGTGCGCGGAA
CCCCTATTTGTTTATTTTTCTAAATACATTCAAATATGTATCCGCTCATGAGACAATAACCCTGATAAAT
GCTTCAATAATATTGAAAAAGGAAGAGTATGAGTATTCAACATTTCCGTGTCGCCCTTATTCCCTTTTTT
GCGGCATTTTGCCTTCCTGTTTTTGCTCACCCAGAAACGCTGGTGAAAGTAAAAGATGCTGAAGATCAGT
TGGGTGCACGAGTGGGTTACATCGAACTGGATCTCAACAGCGGTAAGATCCTTGAGAGTTTTCGCCCCGA
AGAACGTTTTCCAATGATGAGCACTTTTAAAGTTCTGCTATGTGGCGCGGTATTATCCCGTATTGACGCC
GGGCAAGAGCAACTCGGTCGCCGCATACACTATTCTCAGAATGACTTGGTTGAGTACTCACCAGTCACAG
AAAAGCATCTTACGGATGGCATGACAGTAAGAGAATTATGCAGTGCTGCCATAACCATGAGTGATAACAC
TGCGGCCAACTTACTTCTGACAACGATCGGAGGACCGAAGGAGCTAACCGCTTTTTTGCACAACATGGGG
GATCATGTAACTCGCCTTGATCGTTGGGAACCGGAGCTGAATGAAGCCATACCAAACGACGAGCGTGACA
CCACGATGCCTGTAGCAATGGCAACAACGTTGCGCAAACTATTAACTGGCGAACTACTTACTCTAGCTTC
CCGGCAACAATTAATAGACTGGATGGAGGCGGATAAAGTTGCAGGACCACTTCTGCGCTCGGCCCTTCCG
GCTGGCTGGTTTATTGCTGATAAATCTGGAGCCGGTGAGCGTGGGTCTCGCGGTATCATTGCAGCACTGG
GGCCAGATGGTAAGCCCTCCCGTATCGTAGTTATCTACACGACGGGGAGTCAGGCAACTATGGATGAACG
AAATAGACAGATCGCTGAGATAGGTGCCTCACTGATTAAGCATTGGTAACTGTCAGACCAAGTTTACTCA
TATATACTTTAGATTGATTTAAAACTTCATTTTTAATTTAAAAGGATCTAGGTGAAGATCCTTTTTGATA
ATCTCATGACCAAAATCCCTTAACGTGAGTTTTCGTTCCACTGAGCGTCAGACCCCGTAGAAAAGATCAA
AGGATCTTCTTGAGATCCTTTTTTTCTGCGCGTAATCTGCTGCTTGCAAACAAAAAAACCACCGCTACCA
GCGGTGGTTTGTTTGCCGGATCAAGAGCTACCAACTCTTTTTCCGAAGGTAACTGGCTTCAGCAGAGCGC
AGATACCAAATACTGTTCTTCTAGTGTAGCCGTAGTTAGGCCACCACTTCAAGAACTCTGTAGCACCGCC
TACATACCTCGCTCTGCTAATCCTGTTACCAGTGGCTGCTGCCAGTGGCGATAAGTCGTGTCTTACCGGG
TTGGACTCAAGACGATAGTTACCGGATAAGGCGCAGCGGTCGGGCTGAACGGGGGGTTCGTGCACACAGC
CCAGCTTGGAGCGAACGACCTACACCGAACTGAGATACCTACAGCGTGAGCTATGAGAAAGCGCCACGCT
TCCCGAAGGGAGAAAGGCGGACAGGTATCCGGTAAGCGGCAGGGTCGGAACAGGAGAGCGCACGAGGGAG
CTTCCAGGGGGAAACGCCTGGTATCTTTATAGTCCTGTCGGGTTTCGCCACCTCTGACTTGAGCGTCGAT
TTTTGTGATGCTCGTCAGGGGGGCGGAGCCTATGGAAAAACGCCAGCAACGCGGCCTTTTTACGGTTCCT
GGCCTTTTGCTGGCCTTTTGCTCACATGTTCTTTCCTGCGTTATCCCCTGATTCTGTGGATAACCGTATT
ACCGCCTTTGAGTGAGCTGATACCGCTCGCCGCAGCCGAACGACCGAGCGCAGCGAGTCAGTGAGCGAGG
AAGCGGAAGAGCGCCCAATACGCAAACCGCCTCTCCCCGCGCGTTGGCCGATTCATTAATGCAGCTGGCA
CGACAGGTTTCCCGACTGGAAAGCGGGCAGTGAGCGCAACGCAATTAATGTGAGTTAGCTCACTCATTAG
GCACCCCAGGCTTTACACTTTATGCTTCCGGCTCGTATGTTGTGTGGAATTGTGAGCGGATAACAATTTC
ACACAGGAAACAGCTATGACCATGATTACGCCAAGCTATTTAGGTGACACTATAGAATACTCAAGCTATG
CATCCAACGCGTTGGGAGCTCTCCCATATGGTCGACCTGCAGGCGGCCGCGAATTCACTAGTGATTGTCC
AGTCCACGATGAATCCCGAATATGACTATTTATTCAAGCTGCTCTTGATTGGTGACTCTGGTGTTGGAAA
GTCTTGCCTTCTTCTCAGATTTGCAGATGACACATACACAGAAAGCTACATTAGCACTATCGGTGTGGAC
TTTAAAATAAGAACTATAGAATTAGACGGAAAGACCATCAAACTTCAGATCTGGGATACAGCAGGGCAGG
AGAGGTTTCGCACAATCACATCCAGCTACTACAGAGGAGCACATGGAATTATTGTAGTCTATGATGTTAC
AGATCAGGAATCTTTCAATAATGTAAAACAGTGGCTACAGGGGACTGACCGCTACGCCAGTGAAAATGTC
AACAAGTTATTGGTTGGCAACAAGTGTGACTTAACAACAAAAAAAGTGGTGGACTACACAACGGCAAAGG
AATTTGCAGATTCCCTTGGCATTCCTTTCTTGGAAACTAGCGCTAAGAACGCCACAAATGTGGAGCAGGC
CTTCATGACCATGGCTGCCGAGATCAAGAAGAGGATGGGCCCTGGAGCCACAGCCGGCGGCTCTGAAAAA
ACCATGAAGATCGAAAGCACTCCAGTGAAGCCTGCGTCTGGAGGCTGCTGCTGAGACCCTGTCTAATCGA
ATTCCCGCGGCCGCCATGGCGGCCGGGAGCATGCGACGTCGGGCCCAATTCGCCC
